Addgene plasmid #226628: pTBL435
Purpose: pcDNA-dTdT
Depositing lab: Chang Liu. Depositing organization: University of California, Irvine. Publication: A massively parallel in vivo assay of TdT mutants yields variants with altered nucleotide insertion biases. Carlson CK, Loveless TB, Milisavljevic M, Kelly PI, Mills JH, Tyo KEJ, Liu CC. bioRxiv [Preprint]. 2024 Jun 11:2024.06.11.598561. doi: 10.1101/2024.06.11.598561. PubMed 38915690.
Backbone
  Vector backbone: pcDNA3.1
  Backbone size w/o insert (bp): 5523
  Vector type: Mammalian Expression, Synthetic Biology
  Selectable markers: Hygromycin
Growth in bacteria
  Bacterial resistance: Ampicillin, 100 μg/mL
  Growth temperature: 37°C
  Growth strain: DH5alpha
  Copy number: Unknown
Gene/Insert
  Gene/Insert name: catalytically deactivated TdT (alt name: dTdT)
  Species: H. sapiens (human)
  Insert size (bp): 1530
  Mutation: D343E, D345E
  Entrez Gene: DNTT (a.k.a. TDT)
  Promoter: CMV
  Cloning method: Gibson Cloning
  Sequencing primers: 5′ ggcagaagcagaggccgtc
Resource information
  A portion of this plasmid was derived from a plasmid made by: Chang Liu's lab (Addgene plasmid #126450)
Terms and licenses: Academic/Nonprofit Terms; Industry Terms: Not Available to Industry
Depositor comments: This plasmid has also been grown in Invitrogen TOP10 chemically competent E. coli. Please visit https://doi.org/10.1101/2024.06.11.598561 for bioRxiv preprint.
How to cite: pTBL435 was a gift from Chang Liu (Addgene plasmid # 226628 ; http://n2t.net/addgene:226628 ; RRID:Addgene_226628)
