[The description below was written by a language model from this plasmid's Addgene catalogue record and pLannotate feature annotations shown in this document.]
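Description:
pTBL435 is a mammalian expression plasmid built on the pcDNA3.1 backbone that encodes a catalytically deactivated form of human terminal deoxynucleotidyl transferase (TdT, gene DNTT), referred to as dTdT. The roughly 1.5 kb coding sequence carries the substitutions D343E and D345E, which the record describes as deactivating the enzyme. It was inserted by Gibson assembly, and part of the plasmid derives from an earlier construct from the same laboratory. In the 7,056-nt sequenced record the DNTT open reading frame spans the numbering origin. It lies downstream of the human cytomegalovirus immediate-early enhancer and promoter and is followed by the bovine growth hormone polyadenylation signal, the standard pcDNA arrangement for strong constitutive expression in transfected mammalian cells. A T7 promoter between CMV and the insert would allow in vitro transcription. No epitope tags or reporters are annotated.

For propagation in E. coli the plasmid carries a high-copy ColE1/pUC-type origin and the β-lactamase gene for ampicillin resistance, along with an f1 origin for single-stranded DNA production. Selection in mammalian cells is provided by a hygromycin resistance cassette driven by the SV40 enhancer/early promoter and terminated by the SV40 poly(A) signal. The annotation software also reports short fragments (a ble segment, lac promoter/operator remnants, a truncated HIV-1 LTR match, a bom fragment); these look like backbone remnants or partial matches rather than functional elements.

The associated work concerns a massively parallel in vivo assay of TdT mutants with altered nucleotide insertion biases. In that context an inactive TdT would plausibly serve as a negative control for template-independent nucleotide addition, although the record does not state this role.
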