Features (pLannotate 1.2.2; 20 found; start..end, strand, type, name):
    705..723     -  promoter       T7 promoter: promoter for bacteriophage T7 RNA polymerase
    739..772     -  LTR            5' LTR (truncated) (fragment): truncated 5' long terminal repeat (LTR) from HIV-1
    768..971     -  promoter       CMV promoter: human cytomegalovirus (CMV) immediate early promoter
    972..1351    -  enhancer       CMV enhancer: human cytomegalovirus immediate early enhancer
   1506..1558    +  misc_feature   bom (fragment): basis of mobility region from pBR322
   1617..1721    +  promoter       AmpR promoter: bla
   1722..2582    +  CDS            AmpR: β-lactamase; bla; confers resistance to ampicillin, carbenicillin, and related antibiotics
   2753..3341    +  rep_origin     ori: high-copy-number ColE1/pMB1/pBR322/pUC origin of replication
   3524..3616    +  CDS            lacI (fragment): lac repressor; lacI; The lac repressor binds to the lac operator to inhibit transcription in E. coli. This inhibition can be relieved by adding lactose or isopropyl-β-D-thiogalactopyranoside (IPTG).
   3629..3650    +  protein_bind   CAP binding site: CAP binding activates transcription in the presence of cAMP. E. coli catabolite activator protein
   3665..3695    +  promoter       lac promoter: promoter for the E. coli lac operon
   3703..3719    +  protein_bind   lac operator: The lac repressor binds to the lac operator to inhibit transcription in E. coli. This inhibition can be relieved by adding lactose or isopropyl-β-D-thiogalactopyranoside (IPTG). lac repressor encoded by lacI
   3792..3913    -  polyA_signal   SV40 poly(A) signal: SV40 polyadenylation signal
   3908..4066    -  CDS            ble (fragment): BLE_KLEPN - Experimental evidence at protein level: Swiss-Prot protein existence level 1. Binding protein with a strong affinity to the bleomycin family of antibiotics. Binds to CL990; an antimitotic-antibiotic compound. From Klebsiella pneumoniae.
   4087..5037    -  CDS            HygR (fragment): aminoglycoside phosphotransferase from E. coli confers resistance to hygromycin
   5104..5433    -  promoter       SV40 promoter: SV40 enhancer and early promoter
   5447..5875    -  rep_origin     f1 ori (sequence partly withheld): f1 bacteriophage origin of replication; arrow indicates direction of (+) strand synthesis
   5896..5917    -  promoter       SV40 promoter (fragment): SV40 enhancer and early promoter
   5921..6145    -  polyA_signal   bGH poly(A) signal: bovine growth hormone polyadenylation signal
   6199..669     -  CDS            DNTT (across the origin): TDT_HUMAN - Also known as TDT From Homo sapiens (Human).
>Addgene plasmid #226628 | pTBL435 | addgene full sequence | sequence record 450097 | Addgene NGS Result
ACCCTTCACCTTGGACCCCAGGCAGGGAATTCCTTCTGTGTCCTTCATACTGATGATTGTGAATGGCAGA
GATTTCAATACAGAAGCTGCTCTCATAAATGTCACACAGGAGTCTTCATTTTCTCTAAACTCACAGTTTT
CAGCCAGTATATCAAAGGCATCCGTGAATATCTGGTTACAGTTGTTTAAAGTGGTTCTTCTCTGACACGC
ATACTGGGAGATCTTTTGTACAGCAATTGGTGGAGTCTTCGGGGGGCCTGGGTTGGTGCTATCTGAATAG
TCTCTTCTCACAACAAGCTGGTGTTTTCCTGTCATTTCCACCGGTTTCCCTGCTCCTATGCATTCGATCA
GCCAGGAGACATCGAGGAGCTCTGGTTGTGAGCTGACTTGTACTTTCTGTGCTTGAAGCCACTCCAGAAC
ATCCGAACCCGAGTTGTTCTCTGCTACAATGTGGGTGACAGAATCACTGAGCTCATTTTCAACCCTGAAC
CCTTTCCTGCGGGCCAGCTCCATGAGGAACGCTCTGCGGGTGGTTCCCATTTTCTTCTCCAAAATGAAGA
CGACCAAATCTTGAAATTTGATGTCTTGAGGAGAGGAGGCCATCAAGGCACCCGTCTGCCGGGGTCTCTT
CTTCCGAGGGCTCAAGTGGGACGCTCGTGGTGGATCCATGGTGGCGACCGGTAGCGCTAGCCAGCTTGGG
TCTCCCTATAGTGAGTCGTATTAATTTCGATAAGCCAGTAAGCAGTGGGTTCTCTAGTTAGCCAGAGAGC
TCTGCTTATATAGACCTCCCACCGTACACGCCTACCGCCCATTTGCGTCAATGGGGCGGAGTTGTTACGA
CATTTTGGAAAGTCCCGTTGATTTTGGTGCCAAAACAAACTCCCATTGACGTCAATGGGGTGGAGACTTG
GAAATCCCCGTGAGTCAAACCGCTATCCACGCCCATTGATGTACTGCCAAAACCGCATCACCATGGTAAT
AGCGATGACTAATACGTAGATGTACTGCCAAGTAGGAAAGTCCCATAAGGTCATGTACTGGGCATAATGC
CAGGCGGGCCATTTACCGTCATTGACGTCAATAGGGGGCGTACTTGGCATATGATACACTTGATGTACTG
CCAAGTGGGCAGTTTACCGTAAATACTCCACCCATTGACGTCAATGGAAAGTCCCTATTGGCGTTACTAT
GGGAACATACGTCATTATTGACGTCAATGGGCGGGGGTCGTTGGGCGGTCAGCCAGGCGGGCCATTTACC
GTAAGTTATGTAACGCGGAACTCCATATATGGGCTATGAACTAATGACCCCGTAATTGATTACTATTAAT
AACTAGTCAATAATCAATGTCAACGCGTATATCTGGCCCGTACATCGCGAAGCAGCGCAAAACGCCTAAC
CCTAAGCAGATTCTTCATGCAATTGTCGGTCAAGCCTTGCCTTGTTGTAGCTTAAATTTTGCTCGCGCAC
TACTCAGCGACCTCCAACACACAGGCAGGGAGCAGATACTGGCTTAACTATGCGGCATCAGAGCAGATTG
TACTGAGAGTGCACCATAGGGGATCGGGAGATCTCCCGATCCGTCGACGTCAGGTGGCACTTTTCGGGGA
AATGTGCGCGGAACCCCTATTTGTTTATTTTTCTAAATACATTCAAATATGTATCCGCTCATGAGACAAT
AACCCTGATAAATGCTTCAATAATATTGAAAAAGGAAGAGTATGAGTATTCAACATTTCCGTGTCGCCCT
TATTCCCTTTTTTGCGGCATTTTGCCTTCCTGTTTTTGCTCACCCAGAAACGCTGGTGAAAGTAAAAGAT
GCTGAAGATCAGTTGGGTGCACGAGTGGGTTACATCGAACTGGATCTCAACAGCGGTAAGATCCTTGAGA
GTTTTCGCCCCGAAGAACGTTTTCCAATGATGAGCACTTTTAAAGTTCTGCTATGTGGCGCGGTATTATC
CCGTATTGACGCCGGGCAAGAGCAACTCGGTCGCCGCATACACTATTCTCAGAATGACTTGGTTGAGTAC
TCACCAGTCACAGAAAAGCATCTTACGGATGGCATGACAGTAAGAGAATTATGCAGTGCTGCCATAACCA
TGAGTGATAACACTGCGGCCAACTTACTTCTGACAACGATCGGAGGACCGAAGGAGCTAACCGCTTTTTT
GCACAACATGGGGGATCATGTAACTCGCCTTGATCGTTGGGAACCGGAGCTGAATGAAGCCATACCAAAC
GACGAGCGTGACACCACGATGCCTGTAGCAATGGCAACAACGTTGCGCAAACTATTAACTGGCGAACTAC
TTACTCTAGCTTCCCGGCAACAATTAATAGACTGGATGGAGGCGGATAAAGTTGCAGGACCACTTCTGCG
CTCGGCCCTTCCGGCTGGCTGGTTTATTGCTGATAAATCTGGAGCCGGTGAGCGTGGGTCTCGCGGTATC
ATTGCAGCACTGGGGCCAGATGGTAAGCCCTCCCGTATCGTAGTTATCTACACGACGGGGAGTCAGGCAA
CTATGGATGAACGAAATAGACAGATCGCTGAGATAGGTGCCTCACTGATTAAGCATTGGTAACTGTCAGA
CCAAGTTTACTCATATATACTTTAGATTGATTTAAAACTTCATTTTTAATTTAAAAGGATCTAGGTGAAG
ATCCTTTTTGATAATCTCATGACCAAAATCCCTTAACGTGAGTTTTCGTTCCACTGAGCGTCAGACCCCG
TAGAAAAGATCAAAGGATCTTCTTGAGATCCTTTTTTTCTGCGCGTAATCTGCTGCTTGCAAACAAAAAA
ACCACCGCTACCAGCGGTGGTTTGTTTGCCGGATCAAGAGCTACCAACTCTTTTTCCGAAGGTAACTGGC
TTCAGCAGAGCGCAGATACCAAATACTGTTCTTCTAGTGTAGCCGTAGTTAGGCCACCACTTCAAGAACT
CTGTAGCACCGCCTACATACCTCGCTCTGCTAATCCTGTTACCAGTGGCTGCTGCCAGTGGCGATAAGTC
GTGTCTTACCGGGTTGGACTCAAGACGATAGTTACCGGATAAGGCGCAGCGGTCGGGCTGAACGGGGGGT
TCGTGCACACAGCCCAGCTTGGAGCGAACGACCTACACCGAACTGAGATACCTACAGCGTGAGCTATGAG
AAAGCGCCACGCTTCCCGAAGGGAGAAAGGCGGACAGGTATCCGGTAAGCGGCAGGGTCGGAACAGGAGA
GCGCACGAGGGAGCTTCCAGGGGGAAACGCCTGGTATCTTTATAGTCCTGTCGGGTTTCGCCACCTCTGA
CTTGAGCGTCGATTTTTGTGATGCTCGTCAGGGGGGCGGAGCCTATGGAAAAACGCCAGCAACGCGGCCT
TTTTACGGTTCCTGGCCTTTTGCTGGCCTTTTGCTCACATGTTCTTTCCTGCGTTATCCCCTGATTCTGT
GGATAACCGTATTACCGCCTTTGAGTGAGCTGATACCGCTCGCCGCAGCCGAACGACCGAGCGCAGCGAG
TCAGTGAGCGAGGAAGCGGAAGAGCGCCCAATACGCAAACCGCCTCTCCCCGCGCGTTGGCCGATTCATT
AATGCAGCTGGCACGACAGGTTTCCCGACTGGAAAGCGGGCAGTGAGCGCAACGCAATTAATGTGAGTTA
GCTCACTCATTAGGCACCCCAGGCTTTACACTTTATGCTTCCGGCTCGTATGTTGTGTGGAATTGTGAGC
GGATAACAATTTCACACAGGAAACAGCTATGACCATGATTACGCCAAGCTCTAGCTAGAGGTCGACGGTA
TACAGACATGATAAGATACATTGATGAGTTTGGACAAACCACAACTAGAATGCAGTGAAAAAAATGCTTT
ATTTGTGAAATTTGTGATGCTATTGCTTTATTTGTAACCATTATAAGCTGCAATAAACAAGTTGGGGTGG
GCGAAGAACTCCAGCATGAGATCCCCGCGCTGGAGGATCATCCAGCCGGCGTCCCGGAAAACGATTCCGA
AGCCCAACCTTTCATAGAAGGCGGCGGTGGAATCGAAATCTCGTGATGGCAGGTTGGGCGTCGCTTGGTC
GGTCATTTCGAACCCCAGAGTCCCGCCTATTCCTTTGCCCTCGGACGAGTGCTGGGGCGTCGGTTTCCAC
TATCGGCGAGTACTTCTACACAGCCATCGGTCCAGACGGCCGCGCTTCTGCGGGCGATTTGTGTACGCCC
GACAGTCCCGGCTCCGGATCGGACGATTGCGTCGCATCGACCCTGCGCCCAAGCTGCATCATCGAAATTG
CCGTCAACCAAGCTCTGATAGAGTTGGTCAAGACCAATGCGGAGCATATACGCCCGGAGCCGCGGCGATC
CTGCAAGCTCCGGATGCCTCCGCTCGAAGTAGCGCGTCTGCTGCTCCATACAAGCCAACCACGGCCTCCA
GAAGAAGATGTTGGCGACCTCGTATTGGGAATCCCCGAACATCGCCTCGCTCCAGTCAATGACCGCTGTT
ATGCGGCCATTGTCCGTCAGGACATTGTTGGAGCCGAAATCCGCGTGCACGAGGTGCCGGACTTCGGGGC
AGTCCTCGGCCCAAAGCATCAGCTCATCGAGAGCCTGCGCGACGGACGCACTGACGGTGTCGTCCATCAC
AGTTTGCCAGTGATACACATGGGGATCAGCAATCGCGCATATGAAATCACGCCATGTAGTGTATTGACCG
ATTCCTTGCGGTCCGAATGGGCCGAACCCGCTCGTCTGGCTAAGATCGGCCGCAGCGATCGCATCCATGG
CCTCCGCGACCGGTTGCAGAACAGCGGGCAGTTCGGTTTCAGGCAGGTCTTGCAACGTGACACCCTGTGC
ACGGCGGGAGATGCAATAGGTCAGGCTCTCGCTAAATTCCCCAATGTCAAGCACTTCCGGAATCGGGAGC
GCGGCCGATGCAAAGTGCCGATAAACATAACGATCTTTGTAGAAACCATCGGCGCAGCTATTTACCCGCA
GGACATATCCACGCCCTCCTACATCGAAGCTGAAAGCACGAGATTCTTCGCCCTCCGAGAGCTGCATGCG
AAACGATCCTCATCCTGTCTCTTGATCAGATCCGAAAATGGATATACAAGCTCCCGGGAGCTTTTTGCAA
AAGCCTAGGCCTCCAAAAAAGCCTCCTCACTACTTCTGGAATAGCTCAGAGGCAGAGGCGGCCTCGGCCT
CTGCATAAATAAAAAAAATTAGTCAGCCATGGGGCGGAGAATGGGCGGAACTGGGCGGAGTTAGGGGCGG
GATGGGCGGAGTTAGGGGCGGGACTATGGTTGCTGACTAATTGAGATGCATGCTTTGCATACTTCTGCCT
GCTGGGGAGCCTGGGGACTTTCCACACCTGGTTGCTGACTAATTGAGATGCATGCTTTGCATACTTCTGC
CTGCTGGGGAGCCTGGGGACTTTCCACACCCTAACTGACACACATTCCACAGAATTAATTCGCGTTAAAT
TTTTGTTAAATCAGCTCATTTTTTAACCAATAGGCCGAAATCGGCAAAATCCCTTATAAATCAAAAGAAT
AGACCGAGATAGGGT
[37 nt withheld, positions 5546-5582]
AAAGAACGTGGACTCCAACGTCAAAGG
[49 nt withheld, positions 5610-5658]
T
[91 nt withheld, positions 5660-5750]
G
[124 nt withheld, positions 5752-5875]
GGGGATACCCCCTAGAGCCCCAGCTGGTTCTTTCCGCCTCAGAAGCCATAGAGCCCACCGCATCCCCAGC
ATGCCTGCTATTGTCTTCCCAATCCTCCCCCTTGCTGTCCTGCCCCACCCCACCCCCCAGAATAGAATGA
CACCTACTCAGACAATGCGATGCAATTTCCTCATTTTATTAGGAAAGGACAGTGGGAGTGGCACCTTCCA
GGGTCAAGGAAGGCACGGGGGAGGGGCAAACAACAGATGGCTGGCAACTAGAAGGCACAGTCGAGGCTGA
TCAGCGGGTTTAAACGGGCCCTCTAGACTCGAGCGGCCGCCTAGGCATTTCTTTCCCACGGTTCAATATA
ATCCAATCCCAGATGCGCAAAAATTTCTTCTTCACTTTCTGCTTTGAGGAATATCCTCTTGGTCTTGTCA
TATAAAGCATGGTTATCCAGAATCATCTTCCGCTCATGTGTGGCATAGCGCCGGAGGTCTCTCTCAAACT
GCCGGGAGCCAGTCCATCCCAACAGGGCAAAGGCACGACGCTCGTAGGGGCACAGAACTAAATCCACACG
GATGGCCTTCCAGGTCTTTCCTTCCTGCCAGCTGGACTGGTCACTGTCCACTCTTTGACGAGGCAATTTG
AAAATCAGAAAGCACTTTTGAAAATGATCCAAAGCATCAACCTTCCTGCTAGGCAACCTGAGCTTTTCAA
ATGTTGACTCCACAAGGTCATAATATAAAAGTAATCCCTTCTTTTCCCATAAGTTCATCACTTTCTGTAA
AAGTTGCTCTTCATCCTCTGTTGATCCTGGGCTGGTAATTAAAAACTCTACCTCATGCCCCATCTTCTTA
CCCCTCCGGAACCCTCCTGTCATGGTGACGAAAGCATCCGGAAGAAATGCCCAGACAGCCTCTTTAACCA
GCACACTGACGGCCTCTGCTTCTGCCCTGGTCACACAGCTGACAAGGTCTTCATAATACAGAAATCCTGC
TTTCTGCATTCGTGTAAATTTCAGGCTTTTGTCCGACCTTACTTTACTCAGAGTTCTGAAACCCATCCTG
AACCACTTCTCAGAAGTCTTCAGCCCCACTCCAAATACAGAAGTAAAGAGTTTGAAGGATTGATATCGTT
CATCATTTAACACAGCTTTAACTTCAGAACTTTCTCCATCTTCAATAATCTCCTCTATGAT
